Addgene plasmid #186087: pIG-735pUC19-tNGFR-P2A-PIK3CD
Purpose: Knockin of truncated NGFR to target gene
Depositing lab: Alexander Marson. Depositing organization: J. David Gladstone Institutes. Publication: High-yield genome engineering in primary cells using a hybrid ssDNA repair template and small-molecule cocktails. Shy BR, Vykunta VS, Ha A, Talbot A, Roth TL, Nguyen DN, Pfeifer WG, Chen YY, Blaeschke F, Shifrut E, Vedova S, Mamedov MR, Chung JJ, Li H, Yu R, Wu D, Wolf J, Martin TG, Castro CE, Ye L, Esensten JH, Eyquem J, Marson A. Nat Biotechnol. 2022 Aug 25:10.1038/s41587-022-01418-8. doi: 10.1038/s41587-022-01418-8. PubMed 36008610.
Backbone
  Vector backbone: PUC19
  Vector type: CRISPR
Growth in bacteria
  Bacterial resistance: Ampicillin, 100 μg/mL
  Growth temperature: 37°C
  Growth strain: DH5alpha
  Copy number: High Copy
Gene/Insert
  Gene/Insert name: PIK3CD
  Species: H. sapiens (human)
  Mutation: WT with tNGFR sequence
  Entrez Gene: PIK3CD (a.k.a. APDS, IMD14, IMD14A, IMD14B, P110DELTA, PI3K, ROCHIS, p110D)
  Cloning method: Unknown
Terms and licenses: Academic/Nonprofit Terms; Industry Terms: Not Available to Industry
Depositor comments: Please visit https://www.biorxiv.org/content/10.1101/2021.09.02.458799v1 for bioRxiv preprint.
How to cite: pIG-735pUC19-tNGFR-P2A-PIK3CD was a gift from Alexander Marson (Addgene plasmid # 186087 ; http://n2t.net/addgene:186087 ; RRID:Addgene_186087)
