[The description below was written by a language model from this plasmid's Addgene catalogue record and pLannotate feature annotations shown in this document.]
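Description:
pIG-735pUC19-tNGFR-P2A-PIK3CD is a small (about 3.8 kb) pUC19-based plasmid catalogued as a CRISPR vector. It serves as a homology-directed repair donor rather than an expression construct. It replicates in E. coli at high copy from the pUC/ColE1-type origin and is selected with ampicillin through the β-lactamase gene and its native bla promoter. Remnants of the pUC19 multiple cloning site flank the insert, and a short fragment of lacZα remains from the backbone. The annotation software also called a short attB1-like match in the backbone between the origin and AmpR, but nothing in the record suggests Gateway cloning is part of the design.

The insert carries a fragment of the human NGFR (low-affinity nerve growth factor receptor) coding sequence, which the record describes as truncated NGFR (tNGFR). It is followed directly by a short fragment of human PIK3CD, the gene encoding the p110δ catalytic subunit of PI3K. The plasmid name indicates a P2A self-cleaving peptide between the two, although it is not annotated separately in the feature table. No eukaryotic promoter or polyadenylation signal is annotated. This is consistent with an in-frame knock-in at the endogenous PIK3CD locus, where tNGFR and the native protein would be produced from one transcript and separated at the P2A. The unannotated sequence upstream of NGFR, and the PIK3CD fragment with the sequence after it, presumably act as homology arms, though the record does not define them.

The stated purpose is knock-in of truncated NGFR at a target gene. Truncated NGFR is commonly used as a surface marker, which would allow edited cells to be detected or enriched by antibody staining. The guide RNA and nuclease are not encoded on this plasmid.
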