Features (pLannotate 1.2.2; 9 found; start..end, strand, type, name):
      3..23      +  misc_feature   MCS (fragment): pUC18/19 multiple cloning site
    324..1241    +  CDS            NGFR (fragment): TNR16_HUMAN - Also known as TNFRSF16. Experimental evidence at protein level: Swiss-Prot protein existence level 1. Low affinity receptor which can bind to NGF, BDNF, NTF3, and NTF4. Forms a heterodimeric receptor with SORCS2 that binds the precursor forms of NGF, BDNF and NTF3 with high affinity, and has much lower affinity for mature NGF and BDNF (PubMed:24908487). Plays an important role in differentiation and survival of specific neuronal populations during development (By similarity). Can mediate cell survival as well as cell death of neural cells. Plays a role in the inactivation of RHOA
   1236..1406    +  CDS            PIK3CD (fragment): PK3CD_HUMAN - Experimental evidence at protein level: Swiss-Prot protein existence level 1. Phosphoinositide-3-kinase (PI3K) phosphorylates phosphatidylinositol (PI) and its phosphorylated derivatives at position 3 of the inositol ring to produce 3-phosphoinositides (PubMed:9235916). Uses ATP and PtdIns(4,5)P2 (phosphatidylinositol 4,5- bisphosphate) to generate phosphatidylinositol 3,4,5-trisphosphate (PIP3) (PubMed:15135396). PIP3 plays a key role by recruiting PH domain-containing proteins to the membrane, including AKT1 and PDPK1, activating signaling cascades involved in cell growth, surv
   1535..1556    +  misc_feature   MCS (fragment): pUC18/19 multiple cloning site
   1801..2389    -  rep_origin     ori: high-copy-number ColE1/pMB1/pBR322/pUC origin of replication
   2506..2530    -  protein_bind   attB1: mutant version of attB; recombination site for the Gateway® BP reaction BP Clonase™
   2630..3490    -  CDS            AmpR: β-lactamase; bla; confers resistance to ampicillin, carbenicillin, and related antibiotics
   3491..3595    -  promoter       AmpR promoter: bla
   3682..3725    -  CDS            lacZα (fragment): LacZα fragment of β-galactosidase; lacZ fragment
>Addgene plasmid #186087 | pIG-735pUC19-tNGFR-P2A-PIK3CD | addgene full sequence | sequence record 367515 | Addgene NGS Result
CCTTCGAGCTCGGTACCCGGGGAATTTGCTGTGCGTGCTCCTGTGGGGAGGACATGCAGTGTCTGCCTGG
GAGAAGAGGCAGCTGAGGCCGTGGCCCGGAGTAGTAGGAGCCACAAGCCACCCTGGGCAGGACGAGGCCC
TGAGGGAGGTGAGCTTTTTGTACCCGCAGGTCGGGAACTCACTCCTGAGCTTCCTGCTGTCCAAGGACCC
CACTGTTTTCCAGGGAGTCCCTTCCAAAGGTCTCACCCAGCTCAGCTGAGGTAACTCATTTTGCCATTTC
TTCATTTTTAGGACAACTGTCATCTCGGAAGTAACAACGCAGGATGGGTGCTGGTGCAACGGGGAGGGCT
ATGGATGGACCAAGGCTCCTTCTTCTTTTGCTCTTGGGCGTTAGTCTGGGTGGAGCTAAAGAGGCATGCC
CCACCGGACTTTACACACATTCCGGTGAGTGTTGCAAGGCCTGCAACCTGGGAGAAGGCGTCGCTCAACC
CTGCGGGGCGAATCAAACCGTATGCGAACCTTGCCTCGATTCTGTTACATTCTCCGATGTCGTCTCTGCG
ACGGAACCCTGCAAGCCATGCACGGAATGTGTCGGGTTGCAAAGTATGTCAGCTCCTTGCGTTGAAGCAG
ACGATGCGGTGTGTAGATGTGCCTATGGGTATTATCAAGACGAAACGACGGGACGGTGTGAAGCATGTCG
AGTATGCGAGGCGGGCAGTGGCCTCGTCTTCTCTTGTCAGGACAAGCAAAACACTGTCTGTGAAGAATGC
CCTGATGGGACTTATAGTGATGAGGCGAATCACGTCGATCCATGTCTTCCCTGTACTGTCTGTGAAGACA
CTGAGAGACAATTGCGAGAGTGTACGCGATGGGCCGACGCAGAGTGCGAGGAGATCCCAGGTCGATGGAT
AACCAGGTCAACCCCTCCTGAGGGATCTGATAGTACCGCGCCCTCCACCCAAGAACCCGAAGCTCCACCT
GAGCAAGACCTCATAGCGTCCACAGTAGCAGGAGTTGTCACAACCGTCATGGGAAGTTCACAACCAGTAG
TTACCAGGGGTACCACGGATAACCTCATTCCGGTGTACTGCAGCATTCTCGCCGCTGTGGTTGTCGGACT
TGTTGCATACATTGCCTTCAAACGCTGGAATAGCCGCGCCAAGCGCTCGGGTTCGGGTGCCACCAACTTC
AGCCTGCTGAAGCAGGCCGGCGACGTGGAGGAGAACCCCGGGCCTCCCCCTGGCGTCGATTGTCCCATGG
AATTCTGGACCAAGGAGGAGAATCAGAGCGTTGTGGTTGACTTCCTGCTGCCCACAGGGGTCTACCTGAA
CTTCCCTGTGTCCCGCAATGCCAACCTCAGCACCATCAAGCAGGTATGGCCTCCATCCGGTCCTCAGACC
TTGGTGCTCAGAGAGAGTGAGAGAGAGAGAGACACAGATAGACAGACAGACAGACAGACAGATGGACAGG
TGGACAGACGGACAGACAGATGGACAGATGCACTGCTTTTCAGACTTGGGATCCTCAGATGAGAATCCTC
TAGAGTCGACCTGCAGAGGCTAGGTGGAGGCTCAGTGATGATAAGTCTGCGATGGTGGATGCATGTGTCA
TGGTCATAGCTGTTTCCTGTGTGAAATTGTTATCCGCTCAGAGGGCACAATCCTATTCCGCGCTATCCGA
CAATCTCCAAGACATTAGGTGGAGTTCAGTTCGGCGTATGGCATATGTCGCTGGAAAGAACATGTGAGCA
AAAGGCCAGCAAAAGGCCAGGAACCGTAAAAAGGCCGCGTTGCTGGCGTTTTTCCATAGGCTCCGCCCCC
CTGACGAGCATCACAAAAATCGACGCTCAAGTCAGAGGTGGCGAAACCCGACAGGACTATAAAGATACCA
GGCGTTTCCCCCTGGAAGCTCCCTCGTGCGCTCTCCTGTTCCGACCCTGCCGCTTACCGGATACCTGTCC
GCCTTTCTCCCTTCGGGAAGCGTGGCGCTTTCTCATAGCTCACGCTGTAGGTATCTCAGTTCGGTGTAGG
TCGTTCGCTCCAAGCTGGGCTGTGTGCACGAACCCCCCGTTCAGCCCGACCGCTGCGCCTTATCCGGTAA
CTATCGTCTTGAGTCCAACCCGGTAAGACACGACTTATCGCCACTGGCAGCAGCCACTGGTAACAGGATT
AGCAGAGCGAGGTATGTAGGCGGTGCTACAGAGTTCTTGAAGTGGTGGCCTAACTACGGCTACACTAGAA
GAACAGTATTTGGTATCTGCGCTCTGCTGAAGCCAGTTACCTTCGGAAAAAGAGTTGGTAGCTCTTGATC
CGGCAAACAAACCACCGCTGGTAGCGGTGGTTTTTTTGTTTGCAAGCAGCAGATTACGCGCAGAAAAAAA
GGATCTCAAGAAGATCCTTTGATCTTTTCTACGGGGTCTGACGCTCTATTCAACAAAGCCGCCGTCCCGT
CAAGTCAGCGTAAATGGGTAGGGGGCTTCAAATCGTCCTCGTGATACCAATTCGGAGCCTGCTTTTTTGT
ACAAACTTGTTGATAATGGCAATTCAAGGATCTTCACCTAGATCCTTTTAAATTAAAAATGAAGTTTTAA
ATCAATCTAAAGTATATATGAGTAAACTTGGTCTGACAGTTACCAATGCTTAATCAGTGAGGCACCTATC
TCAGCGATCTGTCTATTTCGTTCATCCATAGTTGCCTGACTCCCCGTCGTGTAGATAACTACGATACGGG
AGGGCTTACCATCTGGCCCCAGTGCTGCAATGATACCGCGAGAGCCACGCTCACCGGCTCCAGATTTATC
AGCAATAAACCAGCCAGCCGGAAGGGCCGAGCGCAGAAGTGGTCCTGCAACTTTATCCGCCTCCATCCAG
TCTATTAATTGTTGCCGGGAAGCTAGAGTAAGTAGTTCGCCAGTTAATAGTTTGCGCAACGTTGTTGCCA
TTGCTACAGGCATCGTGGTGTCACGCTCGTCGTTTGGTATGGCTTCATTCAGCTCCGGTTCCCAACGATC
AAGGCGAGTTACATGATCCCCCATGTTGTGCAAAAAAGCGGTTAGCTCCTTCGGTCCTCCGATCGTTGTC
AGAAGTAAGTTGGCCGCAGTGTTATCACTCATGGTTATGGCAGCACTGCATAATTCTCTTACTGTCATGC
CATCCGTAAGATGCTTTTCTGTGACTGGTGAGTACTCAACCAAGTCATTCTGAGAATAGTGTATGCGGCG
ACCGAGTTGCTCTTGCCCGGCGTCAATACGGGATAATACCGCGCCACATAGCAGAACTTTAAAAGTGCTC
ATCATTGGAAAACGTTCTTCGGGGCGAAAACTCTCAAGGATCTTACCGCTGTTGAGATCCAGTTCGATGT
AACCCACTCGTGCACCCAACTGATCTTCAGCATCTTTTACTTTCACCAGCGTTTCTGGGTGAGCAAAAAC
AGGAAGGCAAAATGCCGCAAAAAAGGGAATAAGGGCGACACGGAAATGTTGAATACTCATACTCTTCCTT
TTTCAATATTATTGAAGCATTTATCAGGGTTATTGTCTCATGAGCGGATACATATTTGAATGTATTTAGA
AAAATAAACAAATAGGGGTTCCGCGCACATTTCCCCGAAAAGTGCCAGATACCTGAAACAAAACCCATCG
TACGGCCAAGGAAGTCTCCAATAACTGTGATCCACCACAAGCGCCAGGGTTTTCCCAGTCACGACGTTGT
AAAACGACGGCCAGTCATGCATAATCCGCACGCATCTGGAATAAGGAAGTGCCATTCCGCCTGA
